Addgene plasmid #56146: mNeptune2-H2B-6
Purpose: Localization: Nucleus/Histones, Excitation: 600, Emission: 650
Depositing lab: Michael Davidson. Depositing organization: Florida State University, Tallahassee.
Backbone
  Vector backbone: mNeptune2
  Backbone size w/o insert (bp): 4750
  Vector type: Mammalian Expression
  Selectable markers: Neomycin (select with G418)
Growth in bacteria
  Bacterial resistance: Kanamycin, 50 μg/mL
  Growth temperature: 37°C
  Growth strain: DH5alpha
  Copy number: High Copy
Gene/Insert
  Gene/Insert name: H2B (alt names: Human Histone H2B; NM_021058.3)
  Species: H. sapiens (human)
  Mutation: D26G and V119I in H2B
  Entrez Gene: H2BC11 (a.k.a. H2B/r, H2BFR, H2BJ, HIST1H2BJ)
  Promoter: CMV
  Tag / fusion protein: mNeptune2
  Cloning method: Unknown
  Sequencing primers: 5′ CMV-F; 3′ SV40pA-R
Terms and licenses: Academic/Nonprofit Terms; Industry Terms
Depositor comments: . Excitation = 600; Emission = 650
How to cite: mNeptune2-H2B-6 was a gift from Michael Davidson (Addgene plasmid # 56146 ; http://n2t.net/addgene:56146 ; RRID:Addgene_56146)
