[The description below was written by a language model from this plasmid's Addgene catalogue record.]
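Description:
mNeptune2-H2B-6 is a mammalian expression plasmid that produces human histone H2B fused to the far-red fluorescent protein mNeptune2, serving as a marker for the nucleus and chromatin. It is built on an mNeptune2 fluorescent-protein vector backbone of about 4.75 kb without the insert. The plasmid is maintained at high copy number in E. coli under kanamycin selection, and it carries a neomycin resistance marker so that transfected mammalian cells can be selected with G418. The record does not name the origin of replication, and no feature table is provided, so the exact layout of the backbone elements cannot be confirmed here.

The insert is the human H2B coding sequence corresponding to the H2BC11 (HIST1H2BJ) gene, and it carries two recorded amino-acid substitutions, D26G and V119I. Expression is driven by the CMV promoter, a strong constitutive promoter in most mammalian cell lines. The listed 3′ sequencing primer suggests that an SV40 polyadenylation signal follows the fusion. The record does not say whether mNeptune2 sits at the N- or C-terminus of H2B, nor does it describe the linker between them. The "6" in the name may refer to linker length, but this is not explained.

Because H2B is incorporated into nucleosomes, the fusion labels chromatin throughout the cell cycle. This makes it useful for imaging nuclei, following mitotic chromosomes and tracking cells in live or fixed samples. The reported excitation and emission maxima are about 600 nm and 650 nm. These place the signal in the far-red range, where it can be combined with green, yellow or orange fluorescent reporters in multicolour experiments.
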