>Addgene plasmid #56146 | mNeptune2-H2B-6 | addgene partial sequence | sequence record 114589 | SV40pA-R 5'-GAAATTTGTGATGCTATTGC-3'
AACAACAACAATTGCATTCATTTTATGTTTCAGGTTCAGGGGGAGGTGTGGGAGGTTTTTTAAAGCAAGT
AAAACCTCTACAAATGTGGTATGGCTGATTATGATCTAGAGTCGCGGCCGCTTA
[732 nt withheld, positions 125-856]
GGTGGCGACCGGTGGATCCTTAGCGCTGGTGTACTTGGTGATGGCCTTAGTACCCTCGGACACGGCGTGC
TTGG
